Addgene plasmid #199686: pRK5 LYCHOS (GPR155) ∆Permease-HA
Purpose: Transient expression of LYCHOS (GPR155) ∆Permease
Depositing lab: Roberto Zoncu. Depositing organization: University of California, Berkeley. Publication: Lysosomal GPCR-like protein LYCHOS signals cholesterol sufficiency to mTORC1. Shin HR, Citron YR, Wang L, Tribouillard L, Goul CS, Stipp R, Sugasawa Y, Jain A, Samson N, Lim CY, Davis OB, Castaneda-Carpio D, Qian M, Nomura DK, Perera RM, Park E, Covey DF, Laplante M, Evers AS, Zoncu R. Science. 2022 Sep 16;377(6612):1290-1298. doi: 10.1126/science.abg6621. Epub 2022 Aug 25. PubMed 36007018.
Backbone
  Vector backbone: pRK5
  Vector type: Mammalian Expression
Growth in bacteria
  Bacterial resistance: Ampicillin, 100 μg/mL
  Growth temperature: 37°C
  Growth strain: DH5alpha
  Copy number: High Copy
Gene/Insert
  Gene/Insert name: GPR155
  Species: H. sapiens (human)
  Mutation: Deletion from amino acid 1-369
  Entrez Gene: GPR155 (a.k.a. DEP.7, DEPDC3, PGR22)
  Promoter: CMV
  Tag / fusion protein: HA (C terminal on insert)
  Cloning method: Restriction Enzyme; 5′ cloning site ClaI (not destroyed); 3′ cloning site BamHI (not destroyed)
  Sequencing primers: 5′ GATTTAGGTGACACTATAG
Terms and licenses: Academic/Nonprofit Terms; Industry Terms: Not Available to Industry
How to cite: pRK5 LYCHOS (GPR155) ∆Permease-HA was a gift from Roberto Zoncu (Addgene plasmid # 199686 ; http://n2t.net/addgene:199686 ; RRID:Addgene_199686)
