[The description below was written by a language model from this plasmid's Addgene catalogue record and pLannotate feature annotations shown in this document.]
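Description:
pRK5 LYCHOS (GPR155) ∆Permease-HA is a mammalian expression plasmid built on the pRK5 backbone for transient expression of a truncated form of human GPR155, the lysosomal GPCR-like protein also called LYCHOS. It is propagated in E. coli as a high-copy plasmid through a ColE1/pUC-type origin and selected with ampicillin via the β-lactamase gene. The feature table also picks up an M13 phage origin for single-stranded DNA production, along with short remnants of lacZα, lacI, rop and bom and a lac promoter/operator region. These are backbone leftovers with no role in the mammalian payload.

The insert lacks amino acids 1–369 of GPR155, removing the N-terminal permease-like region, and carries a C-terminal HA epitope tag for detection by immunoblotting, immunofluorescence or immunoprecipitation. It was cloned between ClaI and BamHI sites, both retained. Transcription is driven by the human cytomegalovirus immediate-early enhancer and promoter, followed by a fragment of CMV intron A, and is terminated by an SV40 polyadenylation signal. An SP6 promoter sits just upstream of the coding region and can serve as a sequencing primer site or for in vitro transcription. The annotation also flags a short fragment resembling an immunoglobulin heavy-chain signal sequence immediately before the GPR155 fragment; the catalogue entry does not mention it, so its functional significance is unclear. The HA tag itself was not annotated as a separate feature. An SV40 enhancer/early promoter lies downstream of the expression cassette, with no mammalian selection marker recorded.

The associated publication concerns LYCHOS signalling cholesterol sufficiency to mTORC1, so this deletion construct is suited to testing what the permease-like domain contributes to that function.
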