Features (pLannotate 1.2.2; 20 found; start..end, strand, type, name):
     14..393     +  enhancer       CMV enhancer: human cytomegalovirus immediate early enhancer
    394..597     +  promoter       CMV promoter: human cytomegalovirus (CMV) immediate early promoter
    733..776     +  intron         CMV intron (fragment): modified intron A from human cytomegalovirus
    828..846     +  promoter       SP6 promoter: promoter for bacteriophage SP6 RNA polymerase
    850..887     +  CDS            IgH signal sequence (fragment): signal sequence from the mouse immunoglobulin heavy chain variable region
    921..2426    +  CDS            GPR155 (fragment): GP155_HUMAN - Also known as PGR22. Experimental evidence at transcript level: Swiss-Prot protein existence level 2. From Homo sapiens (Human).
   2514..2648    +  polyA_signal   SV40 poly(A) signal: SV40 polyadenylation signal
   2717..3074    +  promoter       SV40 promoter: SV40 enhancer and early promoter
   3093..3247    +  CDS            lacZα (fragment): LacZα fragment of β-galactosidase; lacZ fragment
   3253..3304    -  misc_feature   bom (fragment): basis of mobility region from pBR322
   3323..3703    +  rep_origin     M13 ori (sequence partly withheld): M13 bacteriophage origin of replication; arrow indicates direction of (+) strand synthesis
   3779..3828    -  misc_feature   bom (fragment): basis of mobility region from pBR322
   3930..3965    -  CDS            rop (fragment): Rop protein, which maintains plasmids at low copy number; rop
   4060..4164    +  promoter       AmpR promoter: bla
   4165..5025    +  CDS            AmpR: β-lactamase; bla; confers resistance to ampicillin, carbenicillin, and related antibiotics
   5196..5784    +  rep_origin     ori: high-copy-number ColE1/pMB1/pBR322/pUC origin of replication
   5967..6059    +  CDS            lacI (fragment): lac repressor; lacI; The lac repressor binds to the lac operator to inhibit transcription in E. coli. This inhibition can be relieved by adding lactose or isopropyl-β-D-thiogalactopyranoside (IPTG).
   6072..6093    +  protein_bind   CAP binding site: CAP binding activates transcription in the presence of cAMP. E. coli catabolite activator protein
   6108..6138    +  promoter       lac promoter: promoter for the E. coli lac operon
   6146..6162    +  protein_bind   lac operator: The lac repressor binds to the lac operator to inhibit transcription in E. coli. This inhibition can be relieved by adding lactose or isopropyl-β-D-thiogalactopyranoside (IPTG). lac repressor encoded by lacI
>Addgene plasmid #199686 | pRK5 LYCHOS (GPR155) ∆Permease-HA | addgene full sequence | sequence record 392069 | Addgene NGS Result
TTCGAGCTCGCCCGACATTGATTATTGACTAGTTATTAATAGTAATCAATTACGGGGTCATTAGTTCATA
GCCCATATATGGAGTTCCGCGTTACATAACTTACGGTAAATGGCCCGCCTGGCTGACCGCCCAACGACCC
CCGCCCATTGACGTCAATAATGACGTATGTTCCCATAGTAACGCCAATAGGGACTTTCCATTGACGTCAA
TGGGTGGAGTATTTACGGTAAACTGCCCACTTGGCAGTACATCAAGTGTATCATATGCCAAGTACGCCCC
CTATTGACGTCAATGACGGTAAATGGCCCGCCTGGCATTATGCCCAGTACATGACCTTATGGGACTTTCC
TACTTGGCAGTACATCTACGTATTAGTCATCGCTATTACCATGGTGATGCGGTTTTGGCAGTACATCAAT
GGGCGTGGATAGCGGTTTGACTCACGGGGATTTCCAAGTCTCCACCCCATTGACGTCAATGGGAGTTTGT
TTTGGCACCAAAATCAACGGGACTTTCCAAAATGTCGTAACAACTCCGCCCCATTGACGCAAATGGGCGG
TAGGCGTGTACGGTGGGAGGTCTATATAAGCAGAGCTCGTTTAGTGAACCGTCAGATCGCCTGGAGACGC
CATCCACGCTGTTTTGACCTCCATAGAAGACACCGGGACCGATCCAGCCTCCGCGGCCGGGAACGGTGCA
TTGGAACGCGGATTCCCCGTGCCAAGAGTGACGTAAGTACCGCCTATAGAGTCTATAGGCCCACCCCCTT
GGCTTCGTTAGAACGCGGCTACAATTAATACATAACCTTATGTATCATACACATACGATTTAGGTGACAC
TATAGAATAACATCCACTTTGCCTTTCTCTCCACAGGTGTCCACTCCCAGGTCCAACTGCACCTCGGTTC
TATCGATGCCACCATGGACCCTAAGCCATTGGCATATGCCATCCAGAATGTTAGTTTTGATATAAGTATT
GTCAGCCTGATCTCCTTGATCTGGTCTCTGGCTATTCTTCTTTTGAGTAAGAAATATAAACAGCTTCCTC
ATATGCTTACAACTAATTTACTCATTGCTCAGTCTATTGTCTGTGCTGGAATGATGATATGGAATTTTGT
TAAAGAAAAAAATTTTGTTGGACAAATTTTGGTGTTTGTTCTATTGTACAGCTCCCTCTATAGCACCTAC
CTGTGGACAGGCCTTCTAGCAATTTCTTTGTTTCTTTTGAAAAAGCGAGAGAGGGTACAAATTCCTGTTG
GAATAATCATAATATCTGGCTGGGGAATTCCTGCTCTCCTTGTTGGTGTTCTTTTGATAACTGGAAAACA
CAATGGAGATAGCATTGACTCAGCCTTCTTTTATGGAAAAGAACAGATGATCACCACAGCAGTCACCCTG
TTCTGCAGCATCCTGATAGCTGGCATATCCCTCATGTGCATGAACCAGACTGCCCAAGCAGGAAGCTATG
AAGGTTTCGATCAGTCTCAGAGCCACAAAGTGGTGGAGCCTGGAAATACTGCTTTTGAGGAGAGTCCAGC
ACCAGTAAATGAACCAGAACTTTTTACAAGCTCTATTCCAGAAACAAGTTGCTGCTCCTGCTCCATGGGA
AATGGTGAATTACACTGCCCATCAATAGAGCCAATAGCAAACACAAGCACCAGTGAGCCTGTGATTCCTT
CGTTTGAGAAAAACAATCATTGTGTGAGTCGCTGTAACTCCCAGAGCTGCATATTAGCCCAGGAAGAAGA
ACAGTATCTACAGAGTGGAGACCAGCAACTGACCCGACATGTGTTGCTGTGTTTACTTCTCATCATTGGC
CTGTTCGCTAATCTTTCCAGTTGTTTATGGTGGCTATTCAACCAAGAGCCTGGAAGACTTTATGTTGAGT
TACAGTTTTTCTGTGCCGTGTTTAACTTTGGTCAGGGATTTATTTCCTTTGGAATCTTTGGATTAGATAA
ACATTTAATCATCCTGCCTTTCAAAAGAAGACTTGAATTCCTATGGAACAATAAAGACACAGCAGAAAAC
AGGGATTCTCCTGTTTCAGAGGAAATAAAAATGACCTGTCAACAATTTATCCATTATCACCGTGACCTCT
GTATCCGAAACATTGTCAAAGAAAGAAGGTGTGGTGCAAAGACTTCTGCTGGAACTTTCTGTGGCTGTGA
CCTGGTGAGCTGGCTAATTGAAGTCGGCCTTGCCTCCGACCGTGGTGAAGCTGTGATATACGGAGACAGG
CTGGTACAAGGGGGAGTCATCCAACATATTACCAATGAGTATGAATTCCGGGATGAGTACTTGTTTTACA
GATTTCTTCAAAAGAGTCCTGAACAGAGTCCTCCTGCTATTAATGCAAACACTCTCCAACAGGAAAGATA
TAAAGAAATTGAGCATTCATCCCCACCCTCACATTCCCCTAAGACCAGATCTAATGGTGGTGGTGGTGGG
ATGGGCTACCCCTATGATGTGCCTGACTACGCATAAGGATCCCCAGCTTGGCCGCCATGGCCCAACTTGT
TTATTGCAGCTTATAATGGTTACAAATAAAGCAATAGCATCACAAATTTCACAAATAAAGCATTTTTTTC
ACTGCATTCTAGTTGTGGTTTGTCCAAACTCATCAATGTATCTTATCATGTCTGGATCGGGAATTAATTC
GGCGCAGCACCATGGCCTGAAATAACCTCTGAAAGAGGAACTTGGTTAGGTACCTTCTGAGGCGGAAAGA
ACCAGCTGTGGAATGTGTGTCAGTTAGGGTGTGGAAAGTCCCCAGGCTCCCCAGCAGGCAGAAGTATGCA
AAGCATGCATCTCAATTAGTCAGCAACCAGGTGTGGAAAGTCCCCAGGCTCCCCAGCAGGCAGAAGTATG
CAAAGCATGCATCTCAATTAGTCAGCAACCATAGTCCCGCCCCTAACTCCGCCCATCCCGCCCCTAACTC
CGCCCAGTTCCGCCCATTCTCCGCCCCATGGCTGACTAATTTTTTTTATTTATGCAGAGGCCGAGGCCGC
CTCGGCCTCTGAGCTATTCCAGAAGTAGTGAGGAGGCTTTTTTGGAGGCCTAGGCTTTTGCAAAAAGCTG
TTAACAGCTTGGCACTGGCCGTCGTTTTACAACGTCGTGACTGGGAAAACCCTGGCGTTACCCAACTTAA
TCGCCTTGCAGCACATCCCCCTTTCGCCAGCTGGCGTAATAGCGAAGAGGCCCGCACCGATCGCCCTTCC
CAACAGTTGCGCAGCCTGAATGGCGAATGGCGCCTGATGCGGTATTTTCTCCTTACGCATCTGTGCGGTA
TTTCACACCGCATA
[142 nt withheld, positions 3305-3446]
C
[141 nt withheld, positions 3448-3588]
CCTTTGACGTTGGAGTCCACGTTCTTT
[37 nt withheld, positions 3616-3652]
ACCCTATCTCGGGCTATTCTTTTGATTTATAAGGGATTTTGCCGATTTCGGCCTATTGGTTAAAAAATGA
GCTGATTTAACAAAAATTTAACGCGAATTTTAACAAAATATTAACGTTTACAATTTTATGGTGCACTCTC
AGTACAATCTGCTCTGATGCCGCATAGTTAAGCCAGCCCCGACACCCGCCAACACCCGCTGACGCGCCCT
GACGGGCTTGTCTGCTCCCGGCATCCGCTTACAGACAAGCTGTGACCGTCTCCGGGAGCTGCATGTGTCA
GAGGTTTTCACCGTCATCACCGAAACGCGCGAGACGAAAGGGCCTCGTGATACGCCTATTTTTATAGGTT
AATGTCATGATAATAATGGTTTCTTAGACGTCAGGTGGCACTTTTCGGGGAAATGTGCGCGGAACCCCTA
TTTGTTTATTTTTCTAAATACATTCAAATATGTATCCGCTCATGAGACAATAACCCTGATAAATGCTTCA
ATAATATTGAAAAAGGAAGAGTATGAGTATTCAACATTTCCGTGTCGCCCTTATTCCCTTTTTTGCGGCA
TTTTGCCTTCCTGTTTTTGCTCACCCAGAAACGCTGGTGAAAGTAAAAGATGCTGAAGATCAGTTGGGTG
CACGAGTGGGTTACATCGAACTGGATCTCAACAGCGGTAAGATCCTTGAGAGTTTTCGCCCCGAAGAACG
TTTTCCAATGATGAGCACTTTTAAAGTTCTGCTATGTGGCGCGGTATTATCCCGTATTGACGCCGGGCAA
GAGCAACTCGGTCGCCGCATACACTATTCTCAGAATGACTTGGTTGAGTACTCACCAGTCACAGAAAAGC
ATCTTACGGATGGCATGACAGTAAGAGAATTATGCAGTGCTGCCATAACCATGAGTGATAACACTGCGGC
CAACTTACTTCTGACAACGATCGGAGGACCGAAGGAGCTAACCGCTTTTTTGCACAACATGGGGGATCAT
GTAACTCGCCTTGATCGTTGGGAACCGGAGCTGAATGAAGCCATACCAAACGACGAGCGTGACACCACGA
TGCCTGTAGCAATGGCAACAACGTTGCGCAAACTATTAACTGGCGAACTACTTACTCTAGCTTCCCGGCA
ACAATTAATAGACTGGATGGAGGCGGATAAAGTTGCAGGACCACTTCTGCGCTCGGCCCTTCCGGCTGGC
TGGTTTATTGCTGATAAATCTGGAGCCGGTGAGCGTGGGTCTCGCGGTATCATTGCAGCACTGGGGCCAG
ATGGTAAGCCCTCCCGTATCGTAGTTATCTACACGACGGGGAGTCAGGCAACTATGGATGAACGAAATAG
ACAGATCGCTGAGATAGGTGCCTCACTGATTAAGCATTGGTAACTGTCAGACCAAGTTTACTCATATATA
CTTTAGATTGATTTAAAACTTCATTTTTAATTTAAAAGGATCTAGGTGAAGATCCTTTTTGATAATCTCA
TGACCAAAATCCCTTAACGTGAGTTTTCGTTCCACTGAGCGTCAGACCCCGTAGAAAAGATCAAAGGATC
TTCTTGAGATCCTTTTTTTCTGCGCGTAATCTGCTGCTTGCAAACAAAAAAACCACCGCTACCAGCGGTG
GTTTGTTTGCCGGATCAAGAGCTACCAACTCTTTTTCCGAAGGTAACTGGCTTCAGCAGAGCGCAGATAC
CAAATACTGTTCTTCTAGTGTAGCCGTAGTTAGGCCACCACTTCAAGAACTCTGTAGCACCGCCTACATA
CCTCGCTCTGCTAATCCTGTTACCAGTGGCTGCTGCCAGTGGCGATAAGTCGTGTCTTACCGGGTTGGAC
TCAAGACGATAGTTACCGGATAAGGCGCAGCGGTCGGGCTGAACGGGGGGTTCGTGCACACAGCCCAGCT
TGGAGCGAACGACCTACACCGAACTGAGATACCTACAGCGTGAGCTATGAGAAAGCGCCACGCTTCCCGA
AGGGAGAAAGGCGGACAGGTATCCGGTAAGCGGCAGGGTCGGAACAGGAGAGCGCACGAGGGAGCTTCCA
GGGGGAAACGCCTGGTATCTTTATAGTCCTGTCGGGTTTCGCCACCTCTGACTTGAGCGTCGATTTTTGT
GATGCTCGTCAGGGGGGCGGAGCCTATGGAAAAACGCCAGCAACGCGGCCTTTTTACGGTTCCTGGCCTT
TTGCTGGCCTTTTGCTCACATGTTCTTTCCTGCGTTATCCCCTGATTCTGTGGATAACCGTATTACCGCC
TTTGAGTGAGCTGATACCGCTCGCCGCAGCCGAACGACCGAGCGCAGCGAGTCAGTGAGCGAGGAAGCGG
AAGAGCGCCCAATACGCAAACCGCCTCTCCCCGCGCGTTGGCCGATTCATTAATGCAGCTGGCACGACAG
GTTTCCCGACTGGAAAGCGGGCAGTGAGCGCAACGCAATTAATGTGAGTTAGCTCACTCATTAGGCACCC
CAGGCTTTACACTTTATGCTTCCGGCTCGTATGTTGTGTGGAATTGTGAGCGGATAACAATTTCACACAG
GAAACAGCTATGACATGATTACGAATTAA
